>Addgene plasmid #140183 | pEU3-NII-HxHLICNot | addgene full sequence | sequence record 300400 | Addgene NGS Result
ACTAGTATGCATCATCATCATCATCATTCTCGTGCTTGGCGTCACCCGCAGTTCGGTGGTACTAGTATGC
ATCATCATCATCATCATGAGAACCTGTACTTCCAATCCAATATTGGAAGTGGATAACGGATCCATATATA
GGGCCCGGGTTATAATTACCTCAGGTCGACGTCCCATGGTTTTGTATAGAATTTACGGCTAGCGCCGGAT
GCGACGCCGGTCGCGTCTTATCCGGCCTTCCTATATCAGGCTGTGTTTAAGACGCCGCCGCTTCGCCCAA
ATCCTTATGCCGGTTCGACGACTGGACAAAATACTGTTTATCTTCCCAGCGCAGGCAGGTTAATGTACCA
CCCCAGCAGCAGCCGGTATCCAGCGCGTATATACCTTCCGGCGTACCTTTGCCCTCCAGCGATGCCCAGT
GACCAAAGGCGATGCTGTATTCTTCAGCGACAGGGCCAGGAATCGCAAACCACGGTTTCAGTGGGGCAGG
GGCCTCTTCCGGCGATTCTTACTAGCTAGTATGCATAGGTGCTGAAATATAAAGTTTGTGTTTCTAAAAC
ACACGTGGTACGTACGATAACGTACAGTGTTTTTCCCTCCACTTAAATCGAAGGGTAGTGTCTTGGAGCG
CGCGGAGTAAACATATATGGTTCATATATGTCCGTAGGCACGTAAAAAAAGCGAGGGATTCGAATTCCCC
CGGAACCCCCGGTTGGGGCCCACGCCTCGATCGAGCAAAAAAAAAAAAGAAAAAAAAAAAAAAAAAAAGC
TTTCCCGCGGCCAGCTTGGCGTAATCATGGTCATAGCTGTTTCCTGTGTGAAATTGTTATCCGCTCACAA
TTCCACACAACATACGAGCCGGAAGCATAAAGTGTAAAGCCTGGGGTGCCTAATGAGTGAGCTAACTCAC
ATTAATTGCGTTGCGCTCACTGCCCGCTTTCCAGTCGGGAAACCTGTCGTGCCAGCTGCATTAATGAATC
GGCCAACGCGCGGGGAGAGGCGGTTTGCGTATTGGGCGCTCTTCCGCTTCCTCGCTCACTGACTCGCTGC
GCTCGGTCGCTCGGCTGCGGCGAGCGGTATCAGCTCACTCAAAGGCGGTAATACGGTTATCCACAGAATC
AGGGGATAACGCAGGAAAGAACATGTGAGCAAAAGGCCAGCAAAAGGCCAGGAACCGTAAAAAGGCCGCG
TTGCTGGCGTTTTTCCATAGGCTCCGCCCCCCTGACGAGCATCACAAAAATCGACGCTCAAGTCAGAGGT
GGCGAAACCCGACAGGACTATAAAGATACCAGGCGTTTCCCCCTGGAAGCTCCCTCGTGCGCTCTCCTGT
TCCGACCCTGCCGCTTACCGGATACCTGTCCGCCTTTCTCCCTTCGGGAAGCGTGGCGCTTTCTCATAGC
TCACGCTGTAGGTATCTCAGTTCGGTGTAGGTCGTTCGCTCCAAGCTGGGCTGTGTGCACGAACCCCCCG
TTCAGCCCGACCGCTGCGCCTTATCCGGTAACTATCGTCTTGAGTCCAACCCGGTAAGACACGACTTATC
GCCACTGGCAGCAGCCACTGGTAACAGGATTAGCAGAGCGAGGTATGTAGGCGGTGCTACAGAGTTCTTG
AAGTGGTGGCCTAACTACGGCTACACTAGAAGAACAGTATTTGGTATCTGCGCTCTGCTGAAGCCAGTTA
CCTTCGGAAAAAGAGTTGGTAGCTCTTGATCCGGCAAACAAACCACCGCTGGTAGCGGTGGTTTTTTTGT
TTGCAAGCAGCAGATTACGCGCAGAAAAAAAGGATCTCAAGAAGATCCTTTGATCTTTTCTACGGGGTCT
GACGCTCAGTGGAACGAAAACTCACGTTAAGGGATTTTGGTCATGAGATTATCAAAAAGGATCTTCACCT
AGATCCTTTTAAATTAAAAATGAAGTTTTAAATCAATCTAAAGTATATATGAGTAAACTTGGTCTGACAG
TTACCAATGCTTAATCAGTGAGGCACCTATCTCAGCGATCTGTCTATTTCGTTCATCCATAGTTGCCTGA
CTCCCCGTCGTGTAGATAACTACGATACGGGAGGGCTTACCACCTGGCCCCAGTGCTGCAATGATACCGC
GAGACCCACGCTCACCGGCTCCAGATTTATCAGCAATAAACCAGCCAGCCGGAAGGGCCGAGCGCAGAAG
TGGTCCTGCAACTTTATCCGCCTCCATCCAGTCTATTAATTGTTGCCGGGAAGCTAGAGTAAGTAGTTCG
CCAGTTAATAGTTTGCGCAACGTTGTTGCCATTGCTACAGGCATCGTGGTGTCACGCTCGTCGTTTGGTA
TGGCTTCATTCAGCTCCGGTTCCCAACGATCAAGGCGAGTTACATGATCCCCCATGTTGTGCAAAAAAGC
GGTTAGCTCCTTCGGTCCTCCGATCGTTGTCAGAAGTAAGTTGGCCGCAGTGTTATCACTCATGGTTATG
GCAGCACTGCATAATTCTCTTACTGTCATGCCATCCGTAAGATGCTTTTCTGTGACTGGTGAGTACTCAA
CCAAGTCATTCTGAGAATAGTGTATGCGGCCGCCGAGTTGCTCTTGCCCGGCGTCAATACGGGATAATAC
CGCGCCACATAGCAGAACTTTAAAAGTGCTCATCATTGGAAAACGTTCTTCGGGGCGAAAACTCTCAAGG
ATCTTACCGCTGTTGAGATCCAGTTCGATGTAACCCACTCGTGCACCCAACTGATCTTCAGCATCTTTTA
CTTTCACCAGCGTTTCTGGGTGAGCAAAAACAGGAAGGCAAAATGCCGCAAAAAAGGGAATAAGGGCGAC
ACGGAAATGTTGAATACTCATACTCTTCCTTTTTCAATGTTATGAAGCATTTATCAGGGTTATTGTCTCA
TGAGCGGATACATATTTGAATGTATTTAGAAAAATAAACAAATAGGGGTTCCGCGCACATTTCCCCGAAA
AGTGCCACCTGACGTCTAAGAAACCATTATTATCATGACATTAACCTATAAAAATAGGCGTATCACGAGG
CCCTTTCGTCTCGCGCGTTTCGGTGATGACGGTGAAAACCTCTGACACATGCAGCTCCCGGAGACGGTCA
CAGCTTGTCTGTAAGCGGATGCCGGGAGCAGACAAGCCCGTCAGGGCGCGTCAGCGGGTGTTGGCGGGTG
TCGGGGCTGGCTTAACTATGCGGCATCAGAGCAGATTGTACTGAGAGTGCACCATTCGACGCTCTCCCTT
ATGCGACTCCTGCATTAGGAAGCAGCCCAGTAGTAGGTTGAGGCCGTTGAGCACCGCCGCCGCAAGGAAT
GGTGCATGCAAGGAGATGGCGCCCAACAGTCCCCCGGCCACGGGGCCTGCCACCATACCCACGCCGAAAC
AAGCGCTCATGAGCCCGAAGTGGCGAGCCCGATCTTCCCCATCGGTGATGTCGGCGATATAGGCGCCAGC
AACCGCACCTGTGGCGCCGGTGATGCCGGCCACGATGCGTCCGGCGTAGAGGATCTGGCTAGCGATGACC
CTGCTGATTGGTTCGCTGACCATTTCCGGGTGCGGGACGGCGTTACCAGAAACTCAGAAGGTTCGTCCAA
CCAAACCGACTCTGGCGGCAGTTTACGAGAGAGATGATAGGGTCTGCTTCAGTAAGCCAGATGCTACACA
ATTAGGCTTGTACATACTGTCGTTAGAACGCGGCTACAATTAATACATAACCTTATGTATCATACACATA
CGTAATACGACTCACTATAGGGTACACGGAATTCGCGTTTTTATTTTTAATTTTCTTTCAAATACTTCTA
GCTAGAGTATTTTTACAACAATTACCAACAACAACAACAAACAACAACAACATTACATTTTACATTCTAC
AACTACAGAT
Features (pLannotate 1.2.2; 17 found; start..end, strand, type, name):
      8..27      +  CDS            capTEV™ (fragment): composite tag for in vivo biotinylation, TEV protease cleavage, and 6xHis tagging
     68..87      +  CDS            capTEV™ (fragment): composite tag for in vivo biotinylation, TEV protease cleavage, and 6xHis tagging
    260..508     -  CDS            apaH (fragment): APAH_ECOLI - Experimental evidence at protein level: Swiss-Prot protein existence level 1. Hydrolyzes diadenosine 5',5'''-P1,P4-tetraphosphate to yield ADP. From Escherichia coli (strain K12).
    585..615     +  ncRNA          TMV UPD-PK3: Accession: RF01072 - Pseudoknot of upstream pseudoknot domain (UPD) of the 3'UTR
    617..683     +  ncRNA          TLS-PK2: Accession: RF01077 - Pseudoknot of tRNA-like structure
    741..764     -  promoter       URA3 promoter (fragment): S. cerevisiae URA3
    824..840     -  protein_bind   lac operator: The lac repressor binds to the lac operator to inhibit transcription in E. coli. This inhibition can be relieved by adding lactose or isopropyl-β-D-thiogalactopyranoside (IPTG). lac repressor encoded by lacI
    848..878     -  promoter       lac promoter: promoter for the E. coli lac operon
    893..914     -  protein_bind   CAP binding site: CAP binding activates transcription in the presence of cAMP. E. coli catabolite activator protein
    927..1019    -  CDS            lacI (fragment): lac repressor; lacI; The lac repressor binds to the lac operator to inhibit transcription in E. coli. This inhibition can be relieved by adding lactose or isopropyl-β-D-thiogalactopyranoside (IPTG).
   1202..1790    -  rep_origin     ori: high-copy-number ColE1/pMB1/pBR322/pUC origin of replication
   1961..2821    -  CDS            AmpR: β-lactamase; bla; confers resistance to ampicillin, carbenicillin, and related antibiotics
   2822..2925    -  promoter       AmpR promoter: bla
   3020..3055    +  CDS            rop (fragment): Rop protein, which maintains plasmids at low copy number; rop
   3157..3205    +  misc_feature   bom (fragment): basis of mobility region from pBR322
   3206..3485    -  CDS            TcR (fragment): tetracycline efflux protein; tet; confers resistance to tetracycline
   3713..3731    +  promoter       T7 promoter: promoter for bacteriophage T7 RNA polymerase
