[The description below was written by a language model from this plasmid's Addgene catalogue record and pLannotate feature annotations shown in this document.]
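Description:
pEU3-NII-HxHLICNot is an empty backbone for producing recombinant proteins by wheat germ-based cell-free translation. It is a small plasmid of about 3.9 kb (the catalogue lists 3,865 bp; the sequenced record is 3,860 nt). It is propagated in E. coli through a high-copy ColE1/pUC-type origin and selected with ampicillin via the β-lactamase gene and its native promoter. Short fragments annotated as rop, bom, the tetracycline resistance gene, lacI and a lac promoter/operator/CAP site appear to be non-functional remnants of pBR322- and pUC-type ancestry rather than working parts of the expression system.

The expression unit starts with a T7 promoter, which allows the template mRNA to be made by in vitro transcription with T7 RNA polymerase before translation in wheat germ extract. Downstream lies the tag and cloning region. The record describes a 12xHis tag fused to the N terminus of the insert, and the feature table shows two short hits to a His-containing composite tag about 40 nt apart. These hits probably reflect two separated hexahistidine stretches rather than the biotinylation or TEV elements of the matched tag. Open reading frames are inserted by ligation-independent cloning, and the NotI site named in the construct is part of this cloning region. Further downstream, the annotation detects tobacco mosaic virus 3′UTR pseudoknot and tRNA-like structure elements, which probably act as a 3′ untranslated region for the transcript. The record does not state their function and does not annotate a 5′ translational enhancer. The apaH and URA3 promoter fragments are most likely incidental matches. The vector belongs to a family of multi-affinity-tag plasmids intended for cell-free expression and subsequent His-based purification or detection of the product.
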