Addgene plasmid #140183: pEU3-NII-HxHLICNot
Purpose: (Empty Backbone) Used for producing recombinant proteins by wheat germ-based cell-free translation, contains T7 promoter, 12xHis-tag and NotI restriction site
Depositing lab: Tamás Mészáros. Depositing organization: Semmelweis University. Publication: A novel family of expression vectors with multiple affinity tags for wheat germ cell-free protein expression. Nagy SK, Kallai BM, Andras J, Meszaros T. BMC Biotechnol. 2020 Mar 14;20(1):17. doi: 10.1186/s12896-020-00610-5. PubMed 32169064.
Backbone
  Vector backbone: pEU3-NII-HxHLICNot
  Backbone size (bp): 3865
  Vector type: expression vector for a cell-free system
  Promoter: T7
  Tag / fusion protein: 12xHis (N terminal on insert)
Growth in bacteria
  Bacterial resistance: Ampicillin, 100 μg/mL
  Growth temperature: 37°C
  Growth strain: DH5alpha
  Copy number: High Copy
Gene/Insert
  Cloning method: Ligation Independent Cloning
  Sequencing primers: 5′ CACTATAGGGTACACGGAATTCGC; 3′ TATAGGAAGGCCGGATAAGACG
Terms and licenses: Academic/Nonprofit Terms; Industry Terms: Not Available to Industry
How to cite: pEU3-NII-HxHLICNot was a gift from Tamás Mészáros (Addgene plasmid # 140183 ; http://n2t.net/addgene:140183 ; RRID:Addgene_140183)
